Addgene plasmid #162680: pCJ207
Purpose: pET-21b(+) based plasmid for expression of the putative MHETase from Hydrogenophaga sp. PML113 (Genbank WP_083293388.1) with C-terminal His tag, codon optimized for expression in E. coli K12.
Depositing lab: Gregg Beckham. Depositing organization: National Laboratory of the Rockies (NLR). Publication: Characterization and engineering of a two-enzyme system for plastics depolymerization. Knott BC, Erickson E, Allen MD, Gado JE, Graham R, Kearns FL, Pardo I, Topuzlu E, Anderson JJ, Austin HP, Dominick G, Johnson CW, Rorrer NA, Szostkiewicz CJ, Copie V, Payne CM, Woodcock HL, Donohoe BS, Beckham GT, McGeehan JE. Proc Natl Acad Sci U S A. 2020 Oct 13;117(41):25476-25485. doi: 10.1073/pnas.2006753117. Epub 2020 Sep 28. PubMed 32989159.
Backbone
  Vector backbone: pET-21b(+)
  Backbone manufacturer: EMD Biosciences
  Backbone size w/o insert (bp): 5367
  Vector type: Bacterial Expression
Growth in bacteria
  Bacterial resistance: Ampicillin, 100 μg/mL
  Growth temperature: 37°C
  Growth strain: NEB Stable
  Copy number: High Copy
Gene/Insert
  Gene/Insert name: Putative MHETase from Hydrogenophaga sp. PML113 (Genbank WP_083293388.1) with signal peptide
  Species: Hydrogenophaga sp. PML113
  Mutation: codon optimized for expression in E. coli K12
  Promoter: T7/lac
  Tag / fusion protein: His (C terminal on backbone)
  Cloning method: Gibson Cloning
Terms and licenses: Academic/Nonprofit Terms; Industry Terms: Not Available to Industry
How to cite: pCJ207 was a gift from Gregg Beckham (Addgene plasmid # 162680 ; http://n2t.net/addgene:162680 ; RRID:Addgene_162680)
