[The description below was written by a language model from this plasmid's Addgene catalogue record and pLannotate feature annotations shown in this document.]
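Description:
pCJ207 is a bacterial expression plasmid built on the pET-21b(+) backbone, with a sequenced length of about 7.1 kb. It is maintained in E. coli through a ColE1/pBR322-type origin and selected with ampicillin via the bla gene. The catalogue lists it as high copy, although the annotated backbone also carries the rop gene and bom region typical of pBR322-derived pET vectors. An f1 origin is present as well, and short tetracycline-resistance fragments flagged in the feature table are non-functional remnants of the pBR322 lineage.

The payload is a putative MHETase from Hydrogenophaga sp. PML113, retaining its signal peptide and codon optimized for E. coli K12, inserted by Gibson assembly. The annotation software recognises the open reading frame by its similarity to the Ideonella sakaiensis MHETase, the enzyme that hydrolyses mono(2-hydroxyethyl) terephthalate into terephthalate and ethylene glycol during PET breakdown. That label reflects homology, not the actual source organism. Transcription is driven by a T7 promoter followed by a lac operator, with the T7 gene 10 ribosome binding site upstream and a T7 terminator downstream. The plasmid-borne lacI gene supplies repressor, so expression stays off until it is induced with IPTG in a host that provides T7 RNA polymerase. A backbone-encoded C-terminal His tag, annotated as a six-residue portion of a longer His motif, allows metal-affinity purification. The small "SET1" hit just after the tag appears to be a backbone sequence match rather than an intended fusion.

The plasmid is intended for recombinant production and purification of this MHETase homologue. It was deposited in connection with work characterising and engineering a two-enzyme system for plastics depolymerisation.
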