Features (pLannotate 1.2.2; 19 found; start..end, strand, type, name):
     12..440     +  rep_origin     f1 ori (sequence partly withheld): f1 bacteriophage origin of replication; arrow indicates direction of (+) strand synthesis
    493..597     +  promoter       AmpR promoter: bla
    598..1458    +  CDS            AmpR: β-lactamase; bla; confers resistance to ampicillin, carbenicillin, and related antibiotics
   1629..2217    +  rep_origin     ori: high-copy-number ColE1/pMB1/pBR322/pUC origin of replication
   2403..2542    -  misc_feature   bom: basis of mobility region from pBR322
   2644..2835    -  CDS            rop: Rop protein, which maintains plasmids at low copy number; rop
   2852..3232    +  CDS            YPB1_ECOLX: Protein predicted: Swiss-Prot protein existence level 4. From Escherichia coli.
   3304..3595    -  CDS            TcR (fragment): tetracycline efflux protein; tet; confers resistance to tetracycline
   3610..3631    -  protein_bind   CAP binding site: CAP binding activates transcription in the presence of cAMP. E. coli catabolite activator protein
   3644..4726    -  CDS            lacI: lac repressor; lacI; The lac repressor binds to the lac operator to inhibit transcription in E. coli. This inhibition can be relieved by adding lactose or isopropyl-β-D-thiogalactopyranoside (IPTG).
   4727..4804    -  promoter       lacI promoter: lacI
   4812..5091    -  CDS            TcR (fragment): tetracycline efflux protein; tet; confers resistance to tetracycline
   5113..5131    +  promoter       T7 promoter: promoter for bacteriophage T7 RNA polymerase
   5132..5156    +  protein_bind   lac operator: The lac repressor binds to the lac operator to inhibit transcription in E. coli. This inhibition can be relieved by adding lactose or isopropyl-β-D-thiogalactopyranoside (IPTG). lac repressor encoded by lacI
   5171..5193    +  RBS            RBS: efficient ribosome binding site from bacteriophage T7 gene 10 (Olins and Rangwala, 1989)
   5297..6976    +  CDS            MHETH_IDESA (fragment): Experimental evidence at protein level: Swiss-Prot protein existence level 1. Involved in the degradation and assimilation of the plastic poly(ethylene terephthalate) (PET), which allows I.sakaiensis to use PET as its major energy and carbon source for growth. Likely acts synergistically with PETase to depolymerize PET. Catalyzes the hydrolysis of mono(2-hydroxyethyl) terephthalate (MHET) into its two environmentally benign monomers, terephthalate and ethylene glycol. Does not show activity against PET, bis(hydroxyethyl) terephthalate (BHET), pNP-aliphatic esters or typical aromatic ester comp
   6983..7000    +  CDS            9xHis (fragment): 9xHis affinity tag
   7010..7059    +  CDS            SET1 (fragment): solubility-enhancement tag derived from T7 phage gene 10B
   7067..7114    +  terminator     T7 terminator: transcription terminator for bacteriophage T7 RNA polymerase
>Addgene plasmid #162680 | pCJ207 | addgene full sequence | sequence record 321455 | Addgene NGS Result
TGGCGAATGGG
[124 nt withheld, positions 12-135]
C
[91 nt withheld, positions 137-227]
A
[49 nt withheld, positions 229-277]
CCTTTGACGTTGGAGTCCACGTTCTTT
[37 nt withheld, positions 305-341]
ACCCTATCTCGGTCTATTCTTTTGATTTATAAGGGATTTTGCCGATTTCGGCCTATTGGTTAAAAAATGA
GCTGATTTAACAAAAATTTAACGCGAATTTTAACAAAATATTAACGCTTACAATTTAGGTGGCACTTTTC
GGGGAAATGTGCGCGGAACCCCTATTTGTTTATTTTTCTAAATACATTCAAATATGTATCCGCTCATGAG
ACAATAACCCTGATAAATGCTTCAATAATATTGAAAAAGGAAGAGTATGAGTATTCAACATTTCCGTGTC
GCCCTTATTCCCTTTTTTGCGGCATTTTGCCTTCCTGTTTTTGCTCACCCAGAAACGCTGGTGAAAGTAA
AAGATGCTGAAGATCAGTTGGGTGCACGAGTGGGTTACATCGAACTGGATCTCAACAGCGGTAAGATCCT
TGAGAGTTTTCGCCCCGAAGAACGTTTTCCAATGATGAGCACTTTTAAAGTTCTGCTATGTGGCGCGGTA
TTATCCCGTATTGACGCCGGGCAAGAGCAACTCGGTCGCCGCATACACTATTCTCAGAATGACTTGGTTG
AGTACTCACCAGTCACAGAAAAGCATCTTACGGATGGCATGACAGTAAGAGAATTATGCAGTGCTGCCAT
AACCATGAGTGATAACACTGCGGCCAACTTACTTCTGACAACGATCGGAGGACCGAAGGAGCTAACCGCT
TTTTTGCACAACATGGGGGATCATGTAACTCGCCTTGATCGTTGGGAACCGGAGCTGAATGAAGCCATAC
CAAACGACGAGCGTGACACCACGATGCCTGCAGCAATGGCAACAACGTTGCGCAAACTATTAACTGGCGA
ACTACTTACTCTAGCTTCCCGGCAACAATTAATAGACTGGATGGAGGCGGATAAAGTTGCAGGACCACTT
CTGCGCTCGGCCCTTCCGGCTGGCTGGTTTATTGCTGATAAATCTGGAGCCGGTGAGCGTGGGTCTCGCG
GTATCATTGCAGCACTGGGGCCAGATGGTAAGCCCTCCCGTATCGTAGTTATCTACACGACGGGGAGTCA
GGCAACTATGGATGAACGAAATAGACAGATCGCTGAGATAGGTGCCTCACTGATTAAGCATTGGTAACTG
TCAGACCAAGTTTACTCATATATACTTTAGATTGATTTAAAACTTCATTTTTAATTTAAAAGGATCTAGG
TGAAGATCCTTTTTGATAATCTCATGACCAAAATCCCTTAACGTGAGTTTTCGTTCCACTGAGCGTCAGA
CCCCGTAGAAAAGATCAAAGGATCTTCTTGAGATCCTTTTTTTCTGCGCGTAATCTGCTGCTTGCAAACA
AAAAAACCACCGCTACCAGCGGTGGTTTGTTTGCCGGATCAAGAGCTACCAACTCTTTTTCCGAAGGTAA
CTGGCTTCAGCAGAGCGCAGATACCAAATACTGTCCTTCTAGTGTAGCCGTAGTTAGGCCACCACTTCAA
GAACTCTGTAGCACCGCCTACATACCTCGCTCTGCTAATCCTGTTACCAGTGGCTGCTGCCAGTGGCGAT
AAGTCGTGTCTTACCGGGTTGGACTCAAGACGATAGTTACCGGATAAGGCGCAGCGGTCGGGCTGAACGG
GGGGTTCGTGCACACAGCCCAGCTTGGAGCGAACGACCTACACCGAACTGAGATACCTACAGCGTGAGCT
ATGAGAAAGCGCCACGCTTCCCGAAGGGAGAAAGGCGGACAGGTATCCGGTAAGCGGCAGGGTCGGAACA
GGAGAGCGCACGAGGGAGCTTCCAGGGGGAAACGCCTGGTATCTTTATAGTCCTGTCGGGTTTCGCCACC
TCTGACTTGAGCGTCGATTTTTGTGATGCTCGTCAGGGGGGCGGAGCCTATGGAAAAACGCCAGCAACGC
GGCCTTTTTACGGTTCCTGGCCTTTTGCTGGCCTTTTGCTCACATGTTCTTTCCTGCGTTATCCCCTGAT
TCTGTGGATAACCGTATTACCGCCTTTGAGTGAGCTGATACCGCTCGCCGCAGCCGAACGACCGAGCGCA
GCGAGTCAGTGAGCGAGGAAGCGGAAGAGCGCCTGATGCGGTATTTTCTCCTTACGCATCTGTGCGGTAT
TTCACACCGCAATGGTGCACTCTCAGTACAATCTGCTCTGATGCCGCATAGTTAAGCCAGTATACACTCC
GCTATCGCTACGTGACTGGGTCATGGCTGCGCCCCGACACCCGCCAACACCCGCTGACGCGCCCTGACGG
GCTTGTCTGCTCCCGGCATCCGCTTACAGACAAGCTGTGACCGTCTCCGGGAGCTGCATGTGTCAGAGGT
TTTCACCGTCATCACCGAAACGCGCGAGGCAGCTGCGGTAAAGCTCATCAGCGTGGTCGTGAAGCGATTC
ACAGATGTCTGCCTGTTCATCCGCGTCCAGCTCGTTGAGTTTCTCCAGAAGCGTTAATGTCTGGCTTCTG
ATAAAGCGGGCCATGTTAAGGGCGGTTTTTTCCTGTTTGGTCACTGATGCCTCCGTGTAAGGGGGATTTC
TGTTCATGGGGGTAATGATACCGATGAAACGAGAGAGGATGCTCACGATACGGGTTACTGATGATGAACA
TGCCCGGTTACTGGAACGTTGTGAGGGTAAACAACTGGCGGTATGGATGCGGCGGGACCAGAGAAAAATC
ACTCAGGGTCAATGCCAGCGCTTCGTTAATACAGATGTAGGTGTTCCACAGGGTAGCCAGCAGCATCCTG
CGATGCAGATCCGGAACATAATGGTGCAGGGCGCTGACTTCCGCGTTTCCAGACTTTACGAAACACGGAA
ACCGAAGACCATTCATGTTGTTGCTCAGGTCGCAGACGTTTTGCAGCAGCAGTCGCTTCACGTTCGCTCG
CGTATCGGTGATTCATTCTGCTAACCAGTAAGGCAACCCCGCCAGCCTAGCCGGGTCCTCAACGACAGGA
GCACGATCATGCGCACCCGTGGGGCCGCCATGCCGGCGATAATGGCCTGCTTCTCGCCGAAACGTTTGGT
GGCGGGACCAGTGACGAAGGCTTGAGCGAGGGCGTGCAAGATTCCGAATACCGCAAGCGACAGGCCGATC
ATCGTCGCGCTCCAGCGAAAGCGGTCCTCGCCGAAAATGACCCAGAGCGCTGCCGGCACCTGTCCTACGA
GTTGCATGATAAAGAAGACAGTCATAAGTGCGGCGACGATAGTCATGCCCCGCGCCCACCGGAAGGAGCT
GACTGGGTTGAAGGCTCTCAAGGGCATCGGTCGAGATCCCGGTGCCTAATGAGTGAGCTAACTTACATTA
ATTGCGTTGCGCTCACTGCCCGCTTTCCAGTCGGGAAACCTGTCGTGCCAGCTGCATTAATGAATCGGCC
AACGCGCGGGGAGAGGCGGTTTGCGTATTGGGCGCCAGGGTGGTTTTTCTTTTCACCAGTGAGACGGGCA
ACAGCTGATTGCCCTTCACCGCCTGGCCCTGAGAGAGTTGCAGCAAGCGGTCCACGCTGGTTTGCCCCAG
CAGGCGAAAATCCTGTTTGATGGTGGTTAACGGCGGGATATAACATGAGCTGTCTTCGGTATCGTCGTAT
CCCACTACCGAGATATCCGCACCAACGCGCAGCCCGGACTCGGTAATGGCGCGCATTGCGCCCAGCGCCA
TCTGATCGTTGGCAACCAGCATCGCAGTGGGAACGATGCCCTCATTCAGCATTTGCATGGTTTGTTGAAA
ACCGGACATGGCACTCCAGTCGCCTTCCCGTTCCGCTATCGGCTGAATTTGATTGCGAGTGAGATATTTA
TGCCAGCCAGCCAGACGCAGACGCGCCGAGACAGAACTTAATGGGCCCGCTAACAGCGCGATTTGCTGGT
GACCCAATGCGACCAGATGCTCCACGCCCAGTCGCGTACCGTCTTCATGGGAGAAAATAATACTGTTGAT
GGGTGTCTGGTCAGAGACATCAAGAAATAACGCCGGAACATTAGTGCAGGCAGCTTCCACAGCAATGGCA
TCCTGGTCATCCAGCGGATAGTTAATGATCAGCCCACTGACGCGTTGCGCGAGAAGATTGTGCACCGCCG
CTTTACAGGCTTCGACGCCGCTTCGTTCTACCATCGACACCACCACGCTGGCACCCAGTTGATCGGCGCG
AGATTTAATCGCCGCGACAATTTGCGACGGCGCGTGCAGGGCCAGACTGGAGGTGGCAACGCCAATCAGC
AACGACTGTTTGCCCGCCAGTTGTTGTGCCACGCGGTTGGGAATGTAATTCAGCTCCGCCATCGCCGCTT
CCACTTTTTCCCGCGTTTTCGCAGAAACGTGGCTGGCCTGGTTCACCACGCGGGAAACGGTCTGATAAGA
GACACCGGCATACTCTGCGACATCGTATAACGTTACTGGTTTCACATTCACCACCCTGAATTGACTCTCT
TCCGGGCGCTATCATGCCATACCGCGAAAGGTTTTGCGCCATTCGATGGTGTCCGGGATCTCGACGCTCT
CCCTTATGCGACTCCTGCATTAGGAAGCAGCCCAGTAGTAGGTTGAGGCCGTTGAGCACCGCCGCCGCAA
GGAATGGTGCATGCAAGGAGATGGCGCCCAACAGTCCCCCGGCCACGGGGCCTGCCACCATACCCACGCC
GAAACAAGCGCTCATGAGCCCGAAGTGGCGAGCCCGATCTTCCCCATCGGTGATGTCGGCGATATAGGCG
CCAGCAACCGCACCTGTGGCGCCGGTGATGCCGGCCACGATGCGTCCGGCGTAGAGGATCGAGATCTCGA
TCCCGCGAAATTAATACGACTCACTATAGGGGAATTGTGAGCGGATAACAATTCCCCTCTAGAAATAATT
TTGTTTAACTTTAAGAAGGAGATATACATATGAAGTCTAGCATTCCGATTAGCGTAGGTATGCTGGCTAC
CGCTCTGATTTCCGGTTGCGGTAGCGTTCCGGATAACACCAGCAATGAACCGACGGTTCCGCTGGCATCC
AAAGAATTGTGCGAGGGCATCGCGTCTGGTGCGACCAAAGTAAACTGGCCGAACCAGAACACCGTCGTAA
AAGCTTCAGTTTGGCACGCTGTTACCCCGGCAACCGCCAACGCCCCGGAACTGCCGGAACATTGCGAGGT
CACTGGCTCTATCAACCAGCGTACTGGCGTGGACGGCTATCCGTATGAAATCAAAATGCGTCTGCGCATG
CCGGCAGATTGGAACGGCCGTTTCTTCATGGAAGGCGGTGGAGGTACTAACGGGAGCCTGTCTGCCGCTC
TGGGTTCGCTGGGCGGTGGTCAGACCAGCAATGCTCTGAGCCGTCGTTTCGCTACCGTTTCTACCGATGG
TGGTCATGATAACGCAGTGAACAACAATCCGGCGGCGCTGGGTTCGGTCGCTTTCGGCATGGACCCGCAG
GCTCGCCTGGATCATGGTTACAACTCATACGATCAGGTTACCCTGGCGGGCAAGTCAGCAGTAAGCACTT
TTTACGGGCGCGGCCCGGACAAATCATACTTCATCGGCTGTTCCGAAGGCGGTCGTGAGGGCATGATGTT
CAGCCAGCGTTTCCCGGCGCACTATGACGGCATCGTCGCCGGTGCACCGGGCTACCAGCTGCCGAAAGCA
GGCATCAGCGGTGCATGGACAACGCAATCTCTGGCACCAGCGGCCGTTGGTGTTGACCCGGACGGTGCAC
CGCTGGTGAACAAATCCTTCAGCGATCCGGACCTGTATCTGCTGACTCAGGCAATCCTGGGCAGCTGCGA
CGCTCTGGACGGTCTGGCTGACGGTATCGTCGGCAATTATTCCGCGTGTCAGTCGCTGTTTGACCCGTCT
ACCGCCTTGAACCCTGCGACGGGACAACCACTGCGTTGCACGGGCGCTAAGACCGACGACTGCCTAAGCC
CGGTTCAGGTGGATGCGATCAAACGTGCTATGTCCGGTCCAGTTGATACTGCCGGAACCGCCCTGTATAA
CAAATGGCCGTGGGATACCGGTATGTCGGGCCTGAACGGCACCACTTATTTCCAGGGCTGGCGCAGCTGG
TGGCTGGGCTCCTACGACAGCTCTACTAACAACGCGCAGCGTGTTAACGGCAGCAGCGCACGCTCTTGGC
TGGTAGATTTCGCTACTCCGCCGGAACCTGTACCGCTGAACCAGGTGGCCACTCGTATGATGAACTTTGA
TTTTGATGTTGACCCGCCGAAAATCTTTGCTACCTCTGGTCTCTTTACCCAGCCGTCCATGCAATGGCAC
GGTGCCACCTCAACCGATCTGAACGCTTTTCGCTCTCGCGGTGGCAAGCTGATGCTGTACCACGGCATGG
CTGACGCGGCATTCAGCGCACTGGATACCATTGCTTATTATGAGCGCCTGAGCACCGCAATGCCTTCCGT
GTCCGACTTTTCTCGCCTGTTTCTGGTGCCTGGTATGGGGCACTGTTCCGGCGGTCCGGGCACCGATCGC
TTTGATATGCTGACTCCGCTGGTGGCGTGGGTTGAGAACGGTACTGCACCGGCTCGCGTCGAAGCGTCGT
CCTCCACTCCGGGTTACTTCGGTGTTTCGGCCCGCAGCCGCCCCCTGTGCCCGCATCCGCAGATTGCACG
TTATACCGGGTCCGGCGACATTAACGAAGCCACCAACTTTGTATGCGGTAACCCGCTCGAGCACCACCAC
CACCACCACTGAGATCCGGCTGCTAACAAAGCCCGAAAGGAAGCTGAGTTGGCTGCTGCCACCGCTGAGC
AATAACTAGCATAACCCCTTGGGGCCTCTAAACGGGTCTTGAGGGGTTTTTTGCTGAAAGGAGGAACTAT
ATCCGGAT
